Addgene plasmid #156078: TERT
Purpose: For use in RBP tethering screen
Depositing lab: Eugene Yeo. Depositing organization: University of California, San Diego (UCSD). Publication: Large-scale tethered function assays identify factors that regulate mRNA stability and translation. Luo EC, Nathanson JL, Tan FE, Schwartz JL, Schmok JC, Shankar A, Markmiller S, Yee BA, Sathe S, Pratt GA, Scaletta DB, Ha Y, Hill DE, Aigner S, Yeo GW. Nat Struct Mol Biol. 2020 Oct;27(10):989-1000. doi: 10.1038/s41594-020-0477-6. Epub 2020 Aug 17. PubMed 32807991.
Backbone
  Vector backbone: E2.pEF5-DEST-FL-V5-MCP
  Backbone size w/o insert (bp): 7357
  Vector type: Mammalian Expression
Growth in bacteria
  Bacterial resistance: Ampicillin, 100 μg/mL
  Growth temperature: 37°C
  Growth strain: DH5alpha
  Copy number: High Copy
Gene/Insert
  Gene/Insert name: TERT (alt name: Accession: BC172541)
  Species: H. sapiens (human)
  Insert size (bp): 3363
  Mutation: none
  Entrez Gene: TERT (a.k.a. CMM9, DKCA2, DKCB4, EST2, PFBMFT1, TCS1, TP2, TRT, hEST2, hTRT)
  Promoter: EF-1a
  Tag / fusion protein: V5-MCP (C terminal on backbone)
  Cloning method: Gateway Cloning
  Sequencing primers: 5′ TAATACGACTCACTATAGGG; 3′ gctcgagtctagagggc
Resource information
  A portion of this plasmid was derived from a plasmid made by: DNASU Plasmid Repository Center for Personalized Diagnostics Biodesign Institute
Terms and licenses: Academic/Nonprofit Terms; Industry Terms: Not Available to Industry
How to cite: TERT was a gift from Eugene Yeo (Addgene plasmid # 156078 ; http://n2t.net/addgene:156078 ; RRID:Addgene_156078)
