[The description below was written by a language model from this plasmid's Addgene catalogue record and pLannotate feature annotations shown in this document.]
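Description:
TERT is a mammalian expression plasmid built by Gateway cloning in the E2.pEF5-DEST-FL-V5-MCP destination backbone, carrying the human telomerase reverse transcriptase open reading frame (about 3.4 kb, no mutations recorded). The sequenced record is roughly 9.7 kb. It is propagated in E. coli from a high-copy ColE1/pUC-type origin under ampicillin selection (AmpR with its bla promoter). A fragment of the f1 origin and short remnants of lac regulatory elements are also annotated in the backbone.

Expression is driven by the strong constitutive human EF-1α promoter, followed by a T7 promoter that serves as a priming or in vitro transcription site. The TERT coding sequence sits between attB1 and attB2, the scars left by Gateway recombination. Downstream of attB2 lie a V5 epitope tag and the bacteriophage MS2 coat protein (MCP), recorded as a C-terminal fusion supplied by the backbone, and the unit ends at a bGH polyadenylation signal. MCP binds MS2 stem-loop RNA structures, so the fusion protein can be artificially recruited to a reporter transcript carrying such hairpins, while V5 allows detection of the protein.

Downstream, an FRT site immediately precedes a hygromycin resistance gene with an SV40 poly(A) signal. This arrangement is typical of Flp-mediated integration systems, in which HygR lacks its own promoter and is expressed only after insertion at a genomic FRT site, although the record does not state that it is used this way. The stated purpose is an RNA-binding protein tethering screen, in which tagged candidate proteins are tethered to reporter mRNAs to assess their effects on mRNA stability and translation.
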