Features (pLannotate 1.2.2; 24 found; start..end, strand, type, name):
      1..1179    +  promoter       EF-1α promoter: strong constitutive promoter for human elongation factor EF-1α
   1196..1214    +  promoter       T7 promoter: promoter for bacteriophage T7 RNA polymerase
   1293..1317    +  protein_bind   attB1: mutant version of attB; recombination site for the Gateway® BP reaction BP Clonase™
   1324..4683    +  CDS            TERT: TERT_HUMAN - Also known as EST2, TCS1, TRT. Experimental evidence at protein level: Swiss-Prot protein existence level 1. Telomerase is a ribonucleoprotein enzyme essential for the replication of chromosome termini in most eukaryotes. Active in progenitor and cancer cells. Inactive, or very low activity, in normal somatic cells. Catalytic component of the teleromerase holoenzyme complex whose main activity is the elongation of telomeres by acting as a reverse transcriptase that adds simple sequence repeats to chromosome ends by copying a template sequence within the RNA component of the enzyme
   4685..4709    -  protein_bind   attB2: mutant version of attB; recombination site for the Gateway® BP reaction BP Clonase™
   4834..4875    +  CDS            V5 tag: epitope tag from simian virus 5
   4888..5274    +  CDS            MS2: bacteriophage MS2 coat protein binds to a specific stem-loop structure in the viral RNA (Peabody, 1993)
   5336..5560    +  polyA_signal   bGH poly(A) signal: bovine growth hormone polyadenylation signal
   5564..5585    +  promoter       SV40 promoter (fragment): SV40 enhancer and early promoter
   5606..5839    +  rep_origin     f1 ori (fragment) (sequence partly withheld): f1 bacteriophage origin of replication; arrow indicates direction of (+) strand synthesis
   5844..5891    +  protein_bind   FRT: FLP-mediated recombination occurs in the 8-bp core sequence TCTAGAAA (Turan and Bode, 2011). FLP recombinase from the Saccharomyces cerevisiae 2μ plasmid
   5899..6921    +  CDS            HygR: aminoglycoside phosphotransferase from E. coli; aph(4)-Ia; confers resistance to hygromycin
   6931..7056    +  CDS            ble (fragment): BLE_KLEPN - Experimental evidence at protein level: Swiss-Prot protein existence level 1. Binding protein with a strong affinity to the bleomycin family of antibiotics. Binds to CL990; an antimitotic-antibiotic compound. From Klebsiella pneumoniae.
   7051..7172    +  polyA_signal   SV40 poly(A) signal: SV40 polyadenylation signal
   7245..7261    -  protein_bind   lac operator: The lac repressor binds to the lac operator to inhibit transcription in E. coli. This inhibition can be relieved by adding lactose or isopropyl-β-D-thiogalactopyranoside (IPTG). lac repressor encoded by lacI
   7269..7299    -  promoter       lac promoter: promoter for the E. coli lac operon
   7314..7335    -  protein_bind   CAP binding site: CAP binding activates transcription in the presence of cAMP. E. coli catabolite activator protein
   7348..7440    -  CDS            lacI (fragment): lac repressor; lacI; The lac repressor binds to the lac operator to inhibit transcription in E. coli. This inhibition can be relieved by adding lactose or isopropyl-β-D-thiogalactopyranoside (IPTG).
   7623..8211    -  rep_origin     ori: high-copy-number ColE1/pMB1/pBR322/pUC origin of replication
   8382..9242    -  CDS            AmpR: β-lactamase; bla; confers resistance to ampicillin, carbenicillin, and related antibiotics
   9243..9347    -  promoter       AmpR promoter: bla
   9406..9458    -  misc_feature   bom (fragment): basis of mobility region from pBR322
   9613..9631    +  enhancer       CMV enhancer (fragment): human cytomegalovirus immediate early enhancer
   9656..9722    +  CDS            small t antigen (fragment): SV40 (simian virus 40) small t antigen
>Addgene plasmid #156078 | TERT | addgene full sequence | sequence record 377074 | Addgene NGS Result
GGCTCCGGTGCCCGTCAGTGGGCAGAGCGCACATCGCCCACAGTCCCCGAGAAGTTGGGGGGAGGGGTCG
GCAATTGAACCGGTGCCTAGAGAAGGTGGCGCGGGGTAAACTGGGAAAGTGATGTCGTGTACTGGCTCCG
CCTTTTTCCCGAGGGTGGGGGAGAACCGTATATAAGTGCAGTAGTCGCCGTGAACGTTCTTTTTCGCAAC
GGGTTTGCCGCCAGAACACAGGTAAGTGCCGTGTGTGGTTCCCGCGGGCCTGGCCTCTTTACGGGTTATG
GCCCTTGCGTGCCTTGAATTACTTCCACCTGGCTGCAGTACGTGATTCTTGATCCCGAGCTTCGGGTTGG
AAGTGGGTGGGAGAGTTCGAGGCCTTGCGCTTAAGGAGCCCCTTCGCCTCGTGCTTGAGTTGAGGCCTGG
CCTGGGCGCTGGGGCCGCCGCGTGCGAATCTGGTGGCACCTTCGCGCCTGTCTCGCTGCTTTCGATAAGT
CTCTAGCCATTTAAAATTTTTGATGACCTGCTGCGACGCTTTTTTTCTGGCAAGATAGTCTTGTAAATGC
GGGCCAAGATCTGCACACTGGTATTTCGGTTTTTGGGGCCGCGGGCGGCGACGGGGCCCGTGCGTCCCAG
CGCACATGTTCGGCGAGGCGGGGCCTGCGAGCGCGGCCACCGAGAATCGGACGGGGGTAGTCTCAAGCTG
GCCGGCCTGCTCTGGTGCCTGGCCTCGCGCCGCCGTGTATCGCCCCGCCCTGGGCGGCAAGGCTGGCCCG
GTCGGCACCAGTTGCGTGAGCGGAAAGATGGCCGCTTCCCGGCCCTGCTGCAGGGAGCTCAAAATGGAGG
ACGCGGCGCTCGGGAGAGCGGGCGGGTGAGTCACCCACACAAAGGAAAAGGGCCTTTCCGTCCTCAGCCG
TCGCTTCATGTGACTCCACGGAGTACCGGGCGCCGTCCAGGCACCTCGATTAGTTCTCGAGCTTTTGGAG
TACGTCGTCTTTAGGTTGGGGGGAGGGGTTTTATGCGATGGAGTTTCCCCACACTGAGTGGGTGGAGACT
GAAGTTAGGCCAGCTTGGCACTTGATGTAATTCTCCTTGGAATTTGCCCTTTTTGAGTTTGGATCTTGGT
TCATTCTCAAGCCTCAGACAGTGGTTCAAAGTTTTTTTCTTCCATTTCAGGTGTCGTGAGGAATTAGCTT
GGTACTAATACGACTCACTATAGGGAGACCCAAGCTGGCTAGGTAAGCTTGGTACCGAGCTCGGATCCAC
TAGTCCAGTGTGGTGGAATTCTGCAGATATCAACAAGTTTGTACAAAAAAGCAGGCTGCCACCATGCCGC
GCGCTCCCCGCTGCCGAGCCGTGCGCTCCCTGCTGCGCAGCCACTACCGCGAGGTGCTGCCGCTGGCCAC
GTTCGTGCGGCGCCTGGGGCCCCAGGGCTGGCGGCTGGTGCAGCGCGGGGACCCGGCGGCTTTCCGCGCG
CTGGTGGCCCAGTGCCTGGTGTGCGTGCCCTGGGACGCACGGCCGCCCCCCGCCGCCCCCTCCTTCCGCC
AGGTGTCCTGCCTGAAGGAGCTGGTGGCCCGAGTGCTGCAGAGGCTGTGCGAGCGCGGCGCGAAGAACGT
GCTGGCCTTCGGCTTCGCGCTGCTGGACGGGGCCCGCGGGGGCCCCCCCGAGGCCTTCACCACCAGCGTG
CGCAGCTACCTGCCCAACACGGTGACCGACGCACTGCGGGGGAGCGGGGCGTGGGGGCTGCTGCTGCGCC
GCGTGGGCGACGACGTGCTGGTTCACCTGCTGGCACGCTGCGCGCTCTTTGTGCTGGTGGCTCCCAGCTG
CGCCTACCAGGTGTGCGGGCCGCCGCTGTACCAGCTCGGCGCTGCCACTCAGGCCCGGCCCCCGCCACAC
GCTAGTGGACCCCGAAGGCGTCTGGGATGCGAACGGGCCTGGAACCATAGCGTCAGGGAGGCCGGGGTCC
CCCTGGGCCTGCCAGCCCCGGGTGCGAGGAGGCGCGGGGGCAGTGCCAGCCGAAGTCTGCCGTTGCCCAA
GAGGCCCAGGCGTGGCGCTGCCCCTGAGCCGGAGCGGACGCCCGTTGGGCAGGGGTCCTGGGCCCACCCG
GGCAGGACGCGTGGACCGAGTGACCGTGGTTTCTGTGTGGTGTCACCTGCCAGACCCGCCGAAGAAGCCA
CCTCTTTGGAGGGTGCGCTCTCTGGCACGCGCCACTCCCACCCATCCGTGGGCCGCCAGCACCACGCGGG
CCCCCCATCCACATCGCGGCCACCACGTCCCTGGGACACGCCTTGTCCCCCGGTGTACGCCGAGACCAAG
CACTTCCTCTACTCCTCAGGCGACAAGGAGCAGCTGCGGCCCTCCTTCCTACTCAGCTCTCTGAGGCCCA
GCCTGACTGGCGCTCGGAGGCTCGTGGAGACCATCTTTCTGGGTTCCAGGCCCTGGATGCCAGGGACTCC
CCGCAGGTTGCCCCGCCTGCCCCAGCGCTACTGGCAAATGCGGCCCCTGTTTCTGGAGCTGCTTGGGAAC
CACGCGCAGTGCCCCTACGGGGTGCTCCTCAAGACGCACTGCCCGCTGCGAGCTGCGGTCACCCCAGCAG
CCGGTGTCTGTGCCCGGGAGAAGCCCCAGGGCTCTGTGGCGGCCCCCGAGGAGGAGGACACAGACCCCCG
TCGCCTGGTGCAGCTGCTCCGCCAGCACAGCAGCCCCTGGCAGGTGTACGGCTTCGTGCGGGCCTGCCTG
CGCCGGCTGGTGCCCCCAGGCCTCTGGGGCTCCAGGCACAACGAACGCCGCTTCCTCAGGAACACCAAGA
AGTTCATCTCCCTGGGGAAGCATGCCAAGCTCTCGCTGCAGGAGCTGACGTGGAAGATGAGCGTGCGGGA
CTGCGCTTGGCTGCGCAGGAGCCCAGGGGTTGGCTGTGTTCCGGCCGCAGAGCACCGTCTGCGTGAGGAG
ATCCTGGCCAAGTTCCTGCACTGGCTGATGAGTGTGTACGTCGTCGAGCTGCTCAGGTCTTTCTTTTATG
TCACGGAGACCACGTTTCAAAAGAACAGGCTCTTTTTCTACCGGAAGAGTGTCTGGAGCAAGTTGCAAAG
CATTGGAATCAGACAGCACTTGAAGAGGGTGCAGCTGCGGGAGCTGTCGGAAGCAGAGGTCAGGCAGCAT
CGGGAAGCCAGGCCCGCCCTGCTGACGTCCAGACTCCGCTTCATCCCCAAGCCTGACGGGCTGCGGCCGA
TTGTGAACATGGACTACGTCGTGGGAGCCAGAACGTTCCGCAGAGAAAAGAGGGCCGAGCGTCTCACCTC
GAGGGTGAAGGCACTGTTCAGCGTGCTCAACTACGAGCGGGCGCGGCGCCCCGGCCTCCTGGGCGCCTCT
GTGCTGGGCCTGGACGATATCCACAGGGCCTGGCGCACCTTCGTGCTGCGTGTGCGGGCCCAGGACCCGC
CGCCTGAGCTGTACTTTGTCAAGGACAGGCTCACGGAGGTCATCGCCAGCATCATCAAACCCCAGAACAC
GTACTGCGTGCGTCGGTATGCCGTGGTCCAGAAGGCCGCCCATGGGCACGTCCGCAAGGCCTTCAAGAGC
CACGTCTCTACCTTGACAGACCTCCAGCCGTACATGCGACAGTTCGTGGCTCACCTGCAGGAGACCAGCC
CGCTGAGGGATGCCGTCGTCATCGAGCAGAGCTCCTCCCTGAATGAGGCCAGCAGTGGCCTCTTCGACGT
CTTCCTACGCTTCATGTGCCACCACGCCGTGCGCATCAGGGGCAAGTCCTACGTCCAGTGCCAGGGGATC
CCGCAGGGCTCCATCCTCTCCACGCTGCTCTGCAGCCTGTGCTACGGCGACATGGAGAACAAGCTGTTTG
CGGGGATTCGGCGGGACGGGCTGCTCCTGCGTTTGGTGGATGATTTCTTGTTGGTGACACCTCACCTCAC
CCACGCGAAAACCTTCCTCAGGACCCTGGTCCGAGGTGTCCCTGAGTATGGCTGCGTGGTGAACTTGCGG
AAGACAGTGGTGAACTTCCCTGTAGAAGACGAGGCCCTGGGTGGCACGGCTTTTGTTCAGATGCCGGCCC
ACGGCCTATTCCCCTGGTGCGGCCTGCTGCTGGATACCCGGACCCTGGAGGTGCAGAGCGACTACTCCAG
CTATGCCCGGACCTCCATCAGAGCCAGTCTCACCTTCAACCGCGGCTTCAAGGCTGGGAGGAACATGCGT
CGCAAACTCTTTGGGGTCTTGCGGCTGAAGTGTCACAGCCTGTTTCTGGATTTGCAGGTGAACAGCCTCC
AGACGGTGTGCACCAACATCTACAAGATCCTCCTGCTGCAGGCGTACAGGTTTCACGCATGTGTGCTGCA
GCTCCCATTTCATCAGCAAGTTTGGAAGAACCCCACATTTTTCCTGCGCGTCATCTCTGACACGGCCTCC
CTCTGCTACTCCATCCTGAAAGCCAAGAACGCAGGGATGTCGCTGGGGGCCAAGGGCGCCGCCGGCCCTC
TGCCCTCCGAGGCCGTGCAGTGGCTGTGCCACCAAGCATTCCTGCTCAAGCTGACTCGACACCGTGTCAC
CTACGTGCCACTCCTGGGGTCACTCAGGACAGCCCAGACGCAGCTGAGTCGGAAGCTCCCGGGGACGACG
CTGACTGCCCTGGAGGCCGCAGCCAACCCGGCACTGCCCTCAGACTTCAAGACCATCCTGGACGACCCAG
CTTTCTTGTACAAAGTGGTTGATATCCAGCACAGTGGCGGCCGCTCGAGTCTAGAGGGCCCGCGGTTCGA
AACCAGCGGAGGCGGCGGAAGCGGGGGAGGAGGCAGCGGCGGAGGCGGCAGCGGGGGCGGCGGAAGCGCT
ACCGGTAAGCCTATCCCTAACCCTCTCCTCGGTCTCGATTCTACGCGTACCGGTATGGCTTCTAACTTTA
CTCAGTTCGTTCTCGTCGACAATGGCGGAACTGGCGACGTGACTGTCGCCCCAAGCAACTTCGCTAACGG
GGTCGCTGAATGGATCAGCTCTAACTCGCGATCACAGGCTTACAAAGTAACCTGTAGCGTTCGTCAGAGC
TCTGCGCAGAATCGCAAATACACCATCAAAGTCGAGGTGCCTAAAGTGGCAACCCAGACTGTTGGTGGTG
AAGAGCTTCCTGTAGCCGGATGGAGATCTTACTTAAATATGGAACTAACCATTCCAATTTTCGCCACGAA
TTCCGACTGCGAGCTTATTGTTAAGGCAATGCAAGGTCTCCTAAAAGATGGAAACCCGATTCCCTCGGCC
ATCGCGGCCAACTCCGGCATCTACGGAGGTGGAGGTGGATCTCGTACGGGTTAGTAATGAGTTTAAACCC
GCTGATCAGCCTCGACTGTGCCTTCTAGTTGCCAGCCATCTGTTGTTTGCCCCTCCCCCGTGCCTTCCTT
GACCCTGGAAGGTGCCACTCCCACTGTCCTTTCCTAATAAAATGAGGAAATTGCATCGCATTGTCTGAGT
AGGTGTCATTCTATTCTGGGGGGTGGGGTGGGGCAGGACAGCAAGGGGGAGGATTGGGAAGACAATAGCA
GGCATGCTGGGGATGCGGTGGGCTCTATGGCTTCTGAGGCGGAAAGAACCAGCTGGGGCTCTAGGGGGTA
TCCCC
[124 nt withheld, positions 5606-5729]
C
[91 nt withheld, positions 5731-5821]
AGGGTGATGGTTCACGTACCTAGAAGTTCCTATTCCGAAGTTCCTATTCTCTAGAAAGTATAGGAACTTC
CTTGGCCAAAAAGCCTGAACTCACCGCGACGTCTGTCGAGAAGTTTCTGATCGAAAAGTTCGACAGCGTC
TCCGACCTGATGCAGCTCTCGGAGGGCGAAGAATCTCGTGCTTTCAGCTTCGATGTAGGAGGGCGTGGAT
ATGTCCTGCGGGTAAATAGCTGCGCCGATGGTTTCTACAAAGATCGTTATGTTTATCGGCACTTTGCATC
GGCCGCGCTCCCGATTCCGGAAGTGCTTGACATTGGGGAATTCAGCGAGAGCCTGACCTATTGCATCTCC
CGCCGTGCACAGGGTGTCACGTTGCAAGACCTGCCTGAAACCGAACTGCCCGCTGTTCTGCAGCCGGTCG
CGGAGGCCATGGATGCGATCGCTGCGGCCGATCTTAGCCAGACGAGCGGGTTCGGCCCATTCGGACCGCA
AGGAATCGGTCAATACACTACATGGCGTGATTTCATATGCGCGATTGCTGATCCCCATGTGTATCACTGG
CAAACTGTGATGGACGACACCGTCAGTGCGTCCGTCGCGCAGGCTCTCGATGAGCTGATGCTTTGGGCCG
AGGACTGCCCCGAAGTCCGGCACCTCGTGCACGCGGATTTCGGCTCCAACAATGTCCTGACGGACAATGG
CCGCATAACAGCGGTCATTGACTGGAGCGAGGCGATGTTCGGGGATTCCCAATACGAGGTCGCCAACATC
TTCTTCTGGAGGCCGTGGTTGGCTTGTATGGAGCAGCAGACGCGCTACTTCGAGCGGAGGCATCCGGAGC
TTGCAGGATCGCCGCGGCTCCGGGCGTATATGCTCCGCATTGGTCTTGACCAACTCTATCAGAGCTTGGT
TGACGGCAATTTCGATGATGCAGCTTGGGCGCAGGGTCGATGCGACGCAATCGTCCGATCCGGAGCCGGG
ACTGTCGGGCGTACACAAATCGCCCGCAGAAGCGCGGCCGTCTGGACCGATGGCTGTGTAGAAGTACTCG
CCGATAGTGGAAACCGACGCCCCAGCACTCGTCCGAGGGCAAAGGAATAGCACGTACTACGAGATTTCGA
TTCCACCGCCGCCTTCTATGAAAGGTTGGGCTTCGGAATCGTTTTCCGGGACGCCGGCTGGATGATCCTC
CAGCGCGGGGATCTCATGCTGGAGTTCTTCGCCCACCCCAACTTGTTTATTGCAGCTTATAATGGTTACA
AATAAAGCAATAGCATCACAAATTTCACAAATAAAGCATTTTTTTCACTGCATTCTAGTTGTGGTTTGTC
CAAACTCATCAATGTATCTTATCATGTCTGTATACCGTCGACCTCTAGCTAGAGCTTGGCGTAATCATGG
TCATAGCTGTTTCCTGTGTGAAATTGTTATCCGCTCACAATTCCACACAACATACGAGCCGGAAGCATAA
AGTGTAAAGCCTGGGGTGCCTAATGAGTGAGCTAACTCACATTAATTGCGTTGCGCTCACTGCCCGCTTT
CCAGTCGGGAAACCTGTCGTGCCAGCTGCATTAATGAATCGGCCAACGCGCGGGGAGAGGCGGTTTGCGT
ATTGGGCGCTCTTCCGCTTCCTCGCTCACTGACTCGCTGCGCTCGGTCGTTCGGCTGCGGCGAGCGGTAT
CAGCTCACTCAAAGGCGGTAATACGGTTATCCACAGAATCAGGGGATAACGCAGGAAAGAACATGTGAGC
AAAAGGCCAGCAAAAGGCCAGGAACCGTAAAAAGGCCGCGTTGCTGGCGTTTTTCCATAGGCTCCGCCCC
CCTGACGAGCATCACAAAAATCGACGCTCAAGTCAGAGGTGGCGAAACCCGACAGGACTATAAAGATACC
AGGCGTTTCCCCCTGGAAGCTCCCTCGTGCGCTCTCCTGTTCCGACCCTGCCGCTTACCGGATACCTGTC
CGCCTTTCTCCCTTCGGGAAGCGTGGCGCTTTCTCATAGCTCACGCTGTAGGTATCTCAGTTCGGTGTAG
GTCGTTCGCTCCAAGCTGGGCTGTGTGCACGAACCCCCCGTTCAGCCCGACCGCTGCGCCTTATCCGGTA
ACTATCGTCTTGAGTCCAACCCGGTAAGACACGACTTATCGCCACTGGCAGCAGCCACTGGTAACAGGAT
TAGCAGAGCGAGGTATGTAGGCGGTGCTACAGAGTTCTTGAAGTGGTGGCCTAACTACGGCTACACTAGA
AGAACAGTATTTGGTATCTGCGCTCTGCTGAAGCCAGTTACCTTCGGAAAAAGAGTTGGTAGCTCTTGAT
CCGGCAAACAAACCACCGCTGGTAGCGGTGGTTTTTTTGTTTGCAAGCAGCAGATTACGCGCAGAAAAAA
AGGATCTCAAGAAGATCCTTTGATCTTTTCTACGGGGTCTGACGCTCAGTGGAACGAAAACTCACGTTAA
GGGATTTTGGTCATGAGATTATCAAAAAGGATCTTCACCTAGATCCTTTTAAATTAAAAATGAAGTTTTA
AATCAATCTAAAGTATATATGAGTAAACTTGGTCTGACAGTTACCAATGCTTAATCAGTGAGGCACCTAT
CTCAGCGATCTGTCTATTTCGTTCATCCATAGTTGCCTGACTCCCCGTCGTGTAGATAACTACGATACGG
GAGGGCTTACCATCTGGCCCCAGTGCTGCAATGATACCGCGAGACCCACGCTCACCGGCTCCAGATTTAT
CAGCAATAAACCAGCCAGCCGGAAGGGCCGAGCGCAGAAGTGGTCCTGCAACTTTATCCGCCTCCATCCA
GTCTATTAATTGTTGCCGGGAAGCTAGAGTAAGTAGTTCGCCAGTTAATAGTTTGCGCAACGTTGTTGCC
ATTGCTACAGGCATCGTGGTGTCACGCTCGTCGTTTGGTATGGCTTCATTCAGCTCCGGTTCCCAACGAT
CAAGGCGAGTTACATGATCCCCCATGTTGTGCAAAAAAGCGGTTAGCTCCTTCGGTCCTCCGATCGTTGT
CAGAAGTAAGTTGGCCGCAGTGTTATCACTCATGGTTATGGCAGCACTGCATAATTCTCTTACTGTCATG
CCATCCGTAAGATGCTTTTCTGTGACTGGTGAGTACTCAACCAAGTCATTCTGAGAATAGTGTATGCGGC
GACCGAGTTGCTCTTGCCCGGCGTCAATACGGGATAATACCGCGCCACATAGCAGAACTTTAAAAGTGCT
CATCATTGGAAAACGTTCTTCGGGGCGAAAACTCTCAAGGATCTTACCGCTGTTGAGATCCAGTTCGATG
TAACCCACTCGTGCACCCAACTGATCTTCAGCATCTTTTACTTTCACCAGCGTTTCTGGGTGAGCAAAAA
CAGGAAGGCAAAATGCCGCAAAAAAGGGAATAAGGGCGACACGGAAATGTTGAATACTCATACTCTTCCT
TTTTCAATATTATTGAAGCATTTATCAGGGTTATTGTCTCATGAGCGGATACATATTTGAATGTATTTAG
AAAAATAAACAAATAGGGGTTCCGCGCACATTTCCCCGAAAAGTGCCACCTGACGTCGACGGATCGGGAG
ATCTCCCGATCCCCTATGGTGCACTCTCAGTACAATCTGCTCTGATGCCGCATAGTTAAGCCAGTATCTG
CTCCCTGCTTGTGTGTTGGAGGTCGCTGAGTAGTGCGCGAGCAAAATTTAAGCTACAACAAGGCAAGGCT
TGACCGACAATTGCATGAAGAATCTGCTTAGGGTTAGGCGTTTTGCGCTGCTTCGCGATGTACGGGCCAG
ATATACGCGTTGACATTGATTATTGACTAGGCTTTTGCAAAAAGCTTTGCAAAGATGGATAAAGTTTTAA
ACAGAGAGGAATCTTTGCAGCTAATGGACCTTCTAGGTCTTGAAAGGAGTGGGAATT
