>Addgene plasmid #156078 | TERT | depositor partial sequence | sequence record 301481 | Insert Sequence
ATGCCGCGCGCTCCCCGCTGCCGAGCCGTGCGCTCCCTGCTGCGCAGCCACTACCGCGAGGTGCTGCCGC
TGGCCACGTTCGTGCGGCGCCTGGGGCCCCAGGGCTGGCGGCTGGTGCAGCGCGGGGACCCGGCGGCTTT
CCGCGCGCTGGTGGCCCAGTGCCTGGTGTGCGTGCCCTGGGACGCACGGCCGCCCCCCGCCGCCCCCTCC
TTCCGCCAGGTGTCCTGCCTGAAGGAGCTGGTGGCCCGAGTGCTGCAGAGGCTGTGCGAGCGCGGCGCGA
AGAACGTGCTGGCCTTCGGCTTCGCGCTGCTGGACGGGGCCCGCGGGGGCCCCCCCGAGGCCTTCACCAC
CAGCGTGCGCAGCTACCTGCCCAACACGGTGACCGACGCACTGCGGGGGAGCGGGGCGTGGGGGCTGCTG
CTGCGCCGCGTGGGCGACGACGTGCTGGTTCACCTGCTGGCACGCTGCGCGCTCTTTGTGCTGGTGGCTC
CCAGCTGCGCCTACCAGGTGTGCGGGCCGCCGCTGTACCAGCTCGGCGCTGCCACTCAGGCCCGGCCCCC
GCCACACGCTAGTGGACCCCGAAGGCGTCTGGGATGCGAACGGGCCTGGAACCATAGCGTCAGGGAGGCC
GGGGTCCCCCTGGGCCTGCCAGCCCCGGGTGCGAGGAGGCGCGGGGGCAGTGCCAGCCGAAGTCTGCCGT
TGCCCAAGAGGCCCAGGCGTGGCGCTGCCCCTGAGCCGGAGCGGACGCCCGTTGGGCAGGGGTCCTGGGC
CCACCCGGGCAGGACGCGTGGACCGAGTGACCGTGGTTTCTGTGTGGTGTCACCTGCCAGACCCGCCGAA
GAAGCCACCTCTTTGGAGGGTGCGCTCTCTGGCACGCGCCACTCCCACCCATCCGTGGGCCGCCAGCACC
ACGCGGGCCCCCCATCCACATCGCGGCCACCACGTCCCTGGGACACGCCTTGTCCCCCGGTGTACGCCGA
GACCAAGCACTTCCTCTACTCCTCAGGCGACAAGGAGCAGCTGCGGCCCTCCTTCCTACTCAGCTCTCTG
AGGCCCAGCCTGACTGGCGCTCGGAGGCTCGTGGAGACCATCTTTCTGGGTTCCAGGCCCTGGATGCCAG
GGACTCCCCGCAGGTTGCCCCGCCTGCCCCAGCGCTACTGGCAAATGCGGCCCCTGTTTCTGGAGCTGCT
TGGGAACCACGCGCAGTGCCCCTACGGGGTGCTCCTCAAGACGCACTGCCCGCTGCGAGCTGCGGTCACC
CCAGCAGCCGGTGTCTGTGCCCGGGAGAAGCCCCAGGGCTCTGTGGCGGCCCCCGAGGAGGAGGACACAG
ACCCCCGTCGCCTGGTGCAGCTGCTCCGCCAGCACAGCAGCCCCTGGCAGGTGTACGGCTTCGTGCGGGC
CTGCCTGCGCCGGCTGGTGCCCCCAGGCCTCTGGGGCTCCAGGCACAACGAACGCCGCTTCCTCAGGAAC
ACCAAGAAGTTCATCTCCCTGGGGAAGCATGCCAAGCTCTCGCTGCAGGAGCTGACGTGGAAGATGAGCG
TGCGGGACTGCGCTTGGCTGCGCAGGAGCCCAGGGGTTGGCTGTGTTCCGGCCGCAGAGCACCGTCTGCG
TGAGGAGATCCTGGCCAAGTTCCTGCACTGGCTGATGAGTGTGTACGTCGTCGAGCTGCTCAGGTCTTTC
TTTTATGTCACGGAGACCACGTTTCAAAAGAACAGGCTCTTTTTCTACCGGAAGAGTGTCTGGAGCAAGT
TGCAAAGCATTGGAATCAGACAGCACTTGAAGAGGGTGCAGCTGCGGGAGCTGTCGGAAGCAGAGGTCAG
GCAGCATCGGGAAGCCAGGCCCGCCCTGCTGACGTCCAGACTCCGCTTCATCCCCAAGCCTGACGGGCTG
CGGCCGATTGTGAACATGGACTACGTCGTGGGAGCCAGAACGTTCCGCAGAGAAAAGAGGGCCGAGCGTC
TCACCTCGAGGGTGAAGGCACTGTTCAGCGTGCTCAACTACGAGCGGGCGCGGCGCCCCGGCCTCCTGGG
CGCCTCTGTGCTGGGCCTGGACGATATCCACAGGGCCTGGCGCACCTTCGTGCTGCGTGTGCGGGCCCAG
GACCCGCCGCCTGAGCTGTACTTTGTCAAGGACAGGCTCACGGAGGTCATCGCCAGCATCATCAAACCCC
AGAACACGTACTGCGTGCGTCGGTATGCCGTGGTCCAGAAGGCCGCCCATGGGCACGTCCGCAAGGCCTT
CAAGAGCCACGTCTCTACCTTGACAGACCTCCAGCCGTACATGCGACAGTTCGTGGCTCACCTGCAGGAG
ACCAGCCCGCTGAGGGATGCCGTCGTCATCGAGCAGAGCTCCTCCCTGAATGAGGCCAGCAGTGGCCTCT
TCGACGTCTTCCTACGCTTCATGTGCCACCACGCCGTGCGCATCAGGGGCAAGTCCTACGTCCAGTGCCA
GGGGATCCCGCAGGGCTCCATCCTCTCCACGCTGCTCTGCAGCCTGTGCTACGGCGACATGGAGAACAAG
CTGTTTGCGGGGATTCGGCGGGACGGGCTGCTCCTGCGTTTGGTGGATGATTTCTTGTTGGTGACACCTC
ACCTCACCCACGCGAAAACCTTCCTCAGGACCCTGGTCCGAGGTGTCCCTGAGTATGGCTGCGTGGTGAA
CTTGCGGAAGACAGTGGTGAACTTCCCTGTAGAAGACGAGGCCCTGGGTGGCACGGCTTTTGTTCAGATG
CCGGCCCACGGCCTATTCCCCTGGTGCGGCCTGCTGCTGGATACCCGGACCCTGGAGGTGCAGAGCGACT
ACTCCAGCTATGCCCGGACCTCCATCAGAGCCAGTCTCACCTTCAACCGCGGCTTCAAGGCTGGGAGGAA
CATGCGTCGCAAACTCTTTGGGGTCTTGCGGCTGAAGTGTCACAGCCTGTTTCTGGATTTGCAGGTGAAC
AGCCTCCAGACGGTGTGCACCAACATCTACAAGATCCTCCTGCTGCAGGCGTACAGGTTTCACGCATGTG
TGCTGCAGCTCCCATTTCATCAGCAAGTTTGGAAGAACCCCACATTTTTCCTGCGCGTCATCTCTGACAC
GGCCTCCCTCTGCTACTCCATCCTGAAAGCCAAGAACGCAGGGATGTCGCTGGGGGCCAAGGGCGCCGCC
GGCCCTCTGCCCTCCGAGGCCGTGCAGTGGCTGTGCCACCAAGCATTCCTGCTCAAGCTGACTCGACACC
GTGTCACCTACGTGCCACTCCTGGGGTCACTCAGGACAGCCCAGACGCAGCTGAGTCGGAAGCTCCCGGG
GACGACGCTGACTGCCCTGGAGGCCGCAGCCAACCCGGCACTGCCCTCAGACTTCAAGACCATCCTGGAC
TAA
